>Addgene plasmid #118544 | pMRE-Tn5-164 | addgene full sequence | sequence record 227083 | Addgene NGS Result
TCGAGATCGAGGGCGAGGGCGAGGGCCGCCCCTACGAGGGCTTTCAGACCGCTAAGCTGAAGGTGACCAA
GGGTGGCCCCCTGCCCTTCGCCTGGGACATCCTGTCCCCTCATTTCACCTACGGCTCCAAGGCCTACGTG
AAGCACCCCGCCGACATCCCCGACTACTTCAAGCTGTCCTTCCCCGAGGGCTTCAAGTGGGAGCGCGTGA
TGAACTACGAGGACGGCGGCGTGGTGACCGTGACCCAGGACTCCTCCCTGCAGGACGGCGAGTTCATCTA
CAAGGTGAAGCTGCGCGGCACCAACTTCCCCTCCGACGGCCCCGTGATGCAGAAGAAGACCATGGGCTGG
GAGGCCTCCTCCGAGCGGATGTACCCCGAGGACGGTGCCCTGAAGGGCAAGATCAAGATGAGGCTGAAGC
TGAAGGACGGCGGCCACTACACCTCCGAGGTCAAGACCACCTACAAGGCCAAGAAGCCCGTGCAGCTGCC
CGGCGCCTACATCGTCGACATCAAGTTGGACATCACCTCCCACAACGAGGACTACACCATCGTGGAACAG
TACGAACGCGCCGAGGGCCGCCACTCCACCGGCGGCATGGACGAGCTGTACAAGTAATAATTAGCTGAGC
TTGGACTCCTGTTGATAGATCCAGTAATGACCTCAGAACTCCATCTGGATTTGTTCAGAACGCTCGGTTG
CCGCCGGGCGTTTTTTATTGGTGAGAATCCAAGCTAGCTTGGCGAGATTTTCAGGAGCTAAGGAAGCTAA
AATGGAGAAAAAAATCACTGGATATACCACCGTTGATATATCCCAATGGCATCGTAAAGAACATTTTGAG
GCATTTCAGTCAGTTGCTCAATGTACCTATAACCAGACCGTTCAGCTGGATATTACGGCCTTTTTAAAGA
CCGTAAAGAAAAATAAGCACAAGTTTTATCCGGCCTTTATTCACATTCTTGCCCGCCTGATGAATGCTCA
TCCGGAATTTCGTATGGCAATGAAAGACGGTGAGCTGGTGATATGGGATAGTGTTCACCCTTGTTACACC
GTTTTCCATGAGCAAACTGAAACGTTTTCATCGCTCTGGAGTGAATACCACGACGATTTCCGGCAGTTTC
TACACATATATTCGCAAGATGTGGCGTGTTACGGTGAAAACCTGGCCTATTTCCCTAAAGGGTTTATTGA
GAATATGTTTTTCGTCTCAGCCAATCCCTGGGTGAGTTTCACCAGTTTTGATTTAAACGTGGCCAATATG
GACAACTTCTTCGCCCCCGTTTTCACCATGGGCAAATATTATACGCAAGGCGACAAGGTGCTGATGCCGC
TGGCGATTCAGGTTCATCATGCCGTTTGTGATGGCTTCCATGTCGGCAGAATGCTTAATGAATTACAACA
GTACTGCGATGAGTGGCAGGGCGGGGCGTAATTTTTTTAAGGCAGTTATTGGTGCCCTTAAACGCCTGGG
GTAATGACTCTCTAGCTTGAGGCATCAAATAAAACGAAAGGCTCAGTCGAAAGACTGGGCCTTTCGTTTT
ATCTGTTGTTTGTCGGTGAACGCTCTCCTGAGTAGGACAAATCCGCCGCTAGGAGCTTGCGGCCGCCAGG
ATATCGACCCAAGTACCGCCACCTAACAATTCGTTCAAGCCGAGATCGGCTTCCCGGCCGACGCGTCAAT
TCGAGCGCGTCAATTCGAGGGCCGCGGCCTAGGCGGCCAGATCTGATCAAGAGACAGTCTAGCTAGAATT
AATTCGAGTCGACCGATCCCGTACACAAGTAGCGTCCTGAACGGAACCTTTCCCGTTTTCCAGGATCTGA
TCTTCCATGTGACCTCCTAACATGGTAACGTTCATGATAACTTCTGCTCTTCATCGTGCGGCCGACTGGG
CTAAATCTGTGTTCTCTTCGGCGGCGCTGGGTGATCCTCGCCGTACTGCCCGCTTGGTTAACGTCGCCGC
CCAATTGGCAAAATATTCTGGTAAATCAATAACCATCTCATCAGAGGGTAGTGAAGCCATGCAGGAAGGC
GCTTACCGATTTATCCGCAATCCCAACGTTTCTGCCGAGGCGATCAGAAAGGCTGGCGCCATGCAAACAG
TCAAGTTGGCTCAGGAGTTTCCCGAACTGCTGGCCATTGAGGACACCACCTCTTTGAGTTATCGCCACCA
GGTCGCCGAAGAGCTTGGCAAGCTGGGCTCTATTCAGGATAAATCCCGCGGATGGTGGGTTCACTCCGTT
CTCTTGCTCGAGGCCACCACATTCCGCACCGTAGGATTACTGCATCAGGAGTGGTGGATGCGCCCGGATG
ACCCTGCCGATGCGGATGAAAAGGAGAGTGGCAAATGGCTGGCAGCCGCCGCAACTAGCCGGTTACGCAT
GGGCAGCATGATGAGCAACGTGATTGCGGTCTGTGACCGCGAAGCCGATATTCATGCTTATCTGCAGGAC
AAACTGGCGCATAACGAGCGCTTCGTGGTGCGCTCCAAGCACCCACGCAAGGACGTAGAGTCTGGGTTGT
ATCTGTACGACCATCTGAAGAACCAACCGGAGTTGGGTGGCTATCAGATCAGCATTCCGCAAAAGGGCGT
GGTGGATAAACGCGGTAAACGTAAAAATCGACCAGCCCGCAAGGCGAGCTTGAGCCTGCGCAGTGGGCGC
ATCACGCTAAAACAGGGGAATATCACGCTCAACGCGGTGCTGGCCGAGGAGATTAACCCGCCCAAGGGTG
AGACCCCGTTGAAATGGTTGTTGCTGACCAGCGAACCGGTCGAGTCGCTAGCCCAAGCCTTGCGCGTCAT
CGACATTTATACCCATCGCTGGCGGATCGAGGAGTTCCATAAGGCATGGAAAACCGGAGCAGGAGCCGAG
AGGCAACGCATGGAGGAGCCGGATAATCTGGAGCGGATGGTCTCGATCCTCTCGTTTGTTGCGGTCAGGC
TGTTACAGCTCAGAGAAAGCTTCACGCTGCCGCAAGCACTCAGGGCGCAAGGGCTGCTAAAGGAAGCGGA
ACACGTAGAAAGCCAGTCCGCAGAAACGGTGCTGACCCCGGATGAATGTCAGCTACTGGGCTATCTGGAC
AAGGGAAAACGCAAGCGCAAAGAGAAAGCAGGTAGCTTGCAGTGGGCTTACATGGCGATAGCTAGACTGG
GCGGTTTTATGGACAGCAAGCGAACCGGAATTGCCAGCTGGGGCGCCCTCTGGGAAGGTTGGGAAGCCCT
GCAAAGTAAACTGGATGGCTTTCTTGCCGCCAAGGATCTGATGGCGCAGGGGATCAAGATCTGATCGGTC
GATCGAATTAATTCCCAATTCTTGAAGACGAAAGGGCCTCGTGATACGCCTATTTTTATAGGTTAATGTC
ATGATAATAATGGTTTCTTAGACGTCAGGTGGCACTTTTCGGGGAAATGTGCGCGGAACCCCTATTTGTT
TATTTTTCTAAATACATTCAAATATGTATCCGCTCATGAGACAATAACCCTGATAAATGCTTCAATAATA
TTGAAAAAGGAAGAGTATGAGTATTCAACATTTCCGTGTCGCCCTTATTCCCTTTTTTGCGGCATTTTGC
CTTCCTGTTTTTGCTCACCCAGAAACGCTGGTGAAAGTAAAAGATGCTGAAGATCAGTTGGGTGCACGAG
TGGGTTACATCGAACTGGATCTCAACAGCGGTAAGATCCTTGAGAGTTTTCGCCCCGAAGAACGTTTTCC
AATGATGAGCACTTTTAAAGTTCTGCTATGTGGCGCGGTATTATCCCGTATTGACGCCGGGCAAGAGCAA
CTCGGTCGCCGCATACACTATTCTCAGAATGACTTGGTTGAGTACTCACCAGTCACAGAAAAGCATCTTA
CGGATGGCATGACAGTAAGAGAATTATGCAGTGCTGCCATAACCATGAGTGATAACACTGCGGCCAACTT
ACTTCTGACAACGATCGGAGGACCGAAGGAGCTAACCGCTTTTTTGCACAACATGGGGGATCATGTAACT
CGCCTTGATCGTTGGGAACCGGAGCTGAATGAAGCCATACCAAACGACGAGCGTGACACCACGATGCCTG
TAGCAATGGCAACAACGTTGCGCAAACTATTAACTGGCGAACTACTTACTCTAGCTTCCCGGCAACAATT
AATAGACTGGATGGAGGCGGATAAAGTTGCAGGACCACTTCTGCGCTCGGCCCTTCCGGCTGGCTGGTTT
ATTGCTGATAAATCTGGAGCCGGTGAGCGTGGGTCTCGCGGTATCATTGCAGCACTGGGGCCAGATGGTA
AGCCCTCCCGTATCGTAGTTATCTACACGACGGGGAGTCAGGCAACTATGGATGAACGAAATAGACAGAT
CGCTGAGATAGGTGCCTCACTGATTAAGCATTGGTAACTGTCAGACCAAGTTTACTCATATATACTTTAG
ATTGATTTAAAACTTCATTTTTAATTTAAAAGGATCTAGGTGAAGATCCGGGGAATTGGGGATCAATTCC
GTTTTCCGCTGCATAACCCTGCTTCGGGGTCATTATAGCGATTTTTTCGGTATATCCATCCTTTTTCGCA
CGATATACAGGATTTTGCCAAAGGGTTCGTGTAGACTTTCCTTGGTGTATCCAACGGCGTCAGCCGGGCA
GGATAGGTGAAGTAGGCCCACCCGCGAGCGGGTGTTCCTTCTTCACTGTCCCTTATTCGCACCTGGCGGT
GCTCAACGGGAATCCTGCTCTGCGAGGCTGGCCGGCTACCGCCGGCGTAACAGATGAGGGCAAGCGGATG
GCTGATGAAACCAAGCCAACCAGGAAGGGCAGCCCACCTATCACGGAATTGATCCGGCCACGATGCGTCC
GGCGTAGAGGATCTGAAGATCAGCAGTTCAACCTGTTGATAGTACGTACTAAGCTCTCATGTTTCACGTA
CTAAGCTCTCATGTTTAACGTACTAAGCTCTCATGTTTAACGAACTAAACCCTCATGGCTAACGTACTAA
GCTCTCATGTTTCACGTACTAAGCTCTCATGTTTGAACAATAAAATTAATATAAATCAGCAACTTAAATA
GCCTCTAAGGTTTTAAGTTTTATAAGAAAAAAAAGAATATATAAGGCTTTTAAAGCTTTTAAGGTTTAAC
GGTTGTGGACAACAAGCCAGGGATGTAACGCACTGAGAAGCCCTTAGAGCCTCTCAAAGCAATTTTGAGT
GACACAGGAACACTTAACGGCTGACATGGGAATTAATTCTGACTCTTATACACAAGTGCGGCCCTCGAAT
TGACGCGCTCCACCGCGGTGGCGGCCGCTCTAGAACTAGTGGATCCCCCGGGCTGCAGGAATTCGATATC
CATAAACTGCCAGGAATTGGGGATCGGATTCGAGCTCTCAGCGATCGGCTCGTTGCCCTGCGCCGCTCCA
AAGCCCGCGACGCAGCGCCGGCAGGCAGAGCAAGTAGAGGGCAGCGCCTGCAATCCATGCCCACCCGTTC
CACGTTGTTATAGAAGCCGCATAGATCGCCGTGAAGAGGAGGGGTCCGACGATCGAGGTCAGGCTGGTGA
GCGCCGCCAGTGAGCCTTGCAGCTGCCCCTGACGTTCCTCATCCACCTGCCTGGACAACATTGCTTGCAG
CGCCGGCATTCCGATGCCACCCGAAGCAAGCAGGACCATGATCGGGAACGCCATCCATCCCCGTGTCGCG
AAGGCAAGCAGGATGTAGCCTGTGCCGTCGGCAATCATTCCGAGCATGAGTGCCCGCCTTTCGCCGAGCC
GGGCGGCTACAGGGCCGGTGATCATTGCCTGGGCGAGTGAATGCAGAATGCCAAATGCGGCAAGCGAAAT
GCCGATCGTGGTCGCGTCCCAGTGAAAGCGATCCTCGCCGAAAATGACCCAAAGCGCGGCCGGCACCTGT
CCGACAAGTTGCATGATGAAGAAGACCGCCATCAGGGCGGCGACGACGGTCATGCCCCGGGCCCACCGGA
ACGAAGCGAGCGGGTTGAGAGCCTCCCGGCGTAACGGCCGGCGTTCGCCTTTGTGCGACTCCGGCAAAAG
GAAACAGCCCGTCAGGAAATTGAGGCCGTTCAAGGCTGCCGCGGCGAAGAACGGAGCGTGGGGGGAGAAA
CCGCCCATCAGCCCACCGAGCACAGGTCCCGCGACCATCCCGAACCCGAAACAGGCGCTCATGAAGCCGA
AGTGCCGCGCGCGCTCATCGCCATCAGTGATATCGGCAATATAAGCGCCGGCTACCGCCCCAGTCGCCCC
GGTGATGCCGGCCACGATCCGCCCGATATAGAGAACCCAAAGGAAAGGCGCTGTCGCCATGATGGCGTAG
TCGACAGTGGCGCCGGCCAGCGAGACGAGCAAGATTGGCCGCCGCCCGAAACGATCCGACAGCGCGCCCA
GCACAGGTGCGCAGGCAAATTGCACCAACGCATACAGCGCCAGCAGAATGCCATAGTGGGCGGTGACGTC
GTTCGAGTGAACCAGATCGCGCAGGAGGCCCGGCAGCACCGGCATAATCAGGCCGATGCCGACAGCGTCG
AGCGCGACAGTGCTCAGAATTACGATCAGGGGTATGTTGGGTTTCACGTCTGGCCTCCGGACCAGCCTCC
GCTGGTCCGATTGAACGCGCGGATTCTTTATCACTGATAAGTTGGTGGACATATTATGTTTATCAGTGAT
AAAGTTTCAAGCATGACAAAGTTGCAGCCGAATACAGTGATCCGTGCCGCCCTGGACCTGTTGAACGAGG
TCGGCGTAGACGGTCTGACGACACGCAAACTGGCGGAACGGTTGGGGGTTCAGCAGCCGGCGCTTTACTG
GCACTTCAGGAACAAGCGGGCGCTGCTCGACGCACTGGCCGAAGCCATGCTGGCGGAGAATCATACGCAT
TCGGTGCCGAGAGCCGACGACGACTGGCGCTCATTTCTGATCGGGAATGCCCGCAGCTTCAGGCAGGCGC
TGCTCGCCTACCGCGATGGCGCGCGCATCCATGCCGGCACGCGACCGGGCGCACCGCAGATGGAAACGGC
CGACGCGCAGCTTCGCTTCCTCTGCGAGGCGGGTTTTTCGGCCGGGGACGCCGTCAATGCGCTGATGACA
ATCAGCTACTTCACTGTTGGGGCCGTGCTTGAGGAGCAGGCCGGCGACAGCGATGCCGGCGAGCGCGGCG
GCACCGTTGAACAGGCTCCGCTCTCGCCGCTGTTGCGGGCCGCGATAGACGCCTTCGACGAAGCCGGTCC
GGACGCAGCGTTCGAGCAGGGACTCGCGGTGATTGTCGATGGATTGGCGAAAAGGAGGCTCGTTGTCAGG
AACGTTGAAGGACCGAGAAAGGGTGCTAAGAAACCATTATTATCATGAAGCTCGCACGCTGCCGCAAGCA
CTCAGGGCGCAAGGGCTGCTAAAGGAAGCGGAACACGTAGAAAGCCAGTCCGCAGAAACGGTGCTGACCC
CGGATGAATGTCAGCTACTGGGCTATCTGGACAAGGGAAAACGCAAGCGCAAAGAGAAAGCAGGTAGCTT
GCAGTGGGCTTACATGGCGATAGCTAGACTGGGCGGTTTTATGGACAGCAAGCGAACCGGAATTGCCAGC
TGGGGCGCCCTCTGGTAAGGTTGGGAAGCCCTGCAAAGTAAACTGGATGGCTTTCTTGCCGCCAAGGATC
TGATGGCGCAGGGGATCAAGATCTGATCAAGAGACAGGATACTAGTGGAGGAAGAAAAAATGGTGAGCAA
GGGCGAGGAGAATAACATGGCCATCATCAAGGAGTTCATGCGCTTCAAGGTGCGCATGGAGGGCTCCGTG
AACGGCCACGAGT
Features (pLannotate 1.2.2; 16 found; start..end, strand, type, name):
    634..728     +  terminator     lambda t0 terminator: transcription terminator from phage lambda
    743..771     +  promoter       cat promoter (fragment): promoter of the E. coli cat gene encoding chloramphenicol acetyltransferase
    772..1428    +  CDS            cat: CAT_ECOLX - Experimental evidence at protein level: Swiss-Prot protein existence level 1. This enzyme is an effector of chloramphenicol resistance in bacteria. From Escherichia coli. This protein is used as a marker in many commonly used cloning vectors, such as pACYC184.
   1496..1582    +  terminator     rrnB T1 terminator: Escherichia coli rrnB; transcription terminator T1 from the E. coli rrnB gene
   1610..1636    +  CDS            GmR (fragment): gentamycin acetyltransferase; aacC1; confers resistance to gentamycin
   1854..3281    +  CDS            tnpA: TN5P_ECOLX - Also known as tnp. Experimental evidence at protein level: Swiss-Prot protein existence level 1. Mediates transposition of transposon Tn5 by a 'cut and paste' mechanism. First, the monomeric transposase binds the 19 bp inverted DNA repeats flanking the transposon. Then, dimerization of the DNA- bound transposase creates a synaptic DNA complex. After nicking of the first DNA strand, excision of the transposon proceeds through a series of intermediates. The transposase then mediates the insertion of the transposon at a new site by strand transfer. The activity of the wild- type tran
   3412..3516    +  promoter       AmpR promoter: bla
   3517..4377    +  CDS            AmpR: β-lactamase; bla; confers resistance to ampicillin, carbenicillin, and related antibiotics
   4616..4725    +  oriT           oriT: incP origin of transfer
   4758..4803    +  CDS            traJ (fragment): oriT-recognizing protein; traJ
   4874..5206    +  rep_origin     R6K γ ori (fragment): γ replication origin from E. coli plasmid R6K; requires the R6K initiator protein pi for replication
   5257..5320    +  misc_feature   MCS (fragment): pBluescript multiple cloning site
   5358..6557    -  CDS            TcR: tetracycline efflux protein; tetA; confers resistance to tetracycline
   6663..7305    +  CDS            TetR (fragment): tetracycline resistance regulatory protein; tetR
   7327..7653    +  CDS            tnpA (fragment): TN5P_ECOLX - Also known as tnp. Experimental evidence at protein level: Swiss-Prot protein existence level 1. Mediates transposition of transposon Tn5 by a 'cut and paste' mechanism. First, the monomeric transposase binds the 19 bp inverted DNA repeats flanking the transposon. Then, dimerization of the DNA- bound transposase creates a synaptic DNA complex. After nicking of the first DNA strand, excision of the transposon proceeds through a series of intermediates. The transposase then mediates the insertion of the transposon at a new site by strand transfer. The activity of the wild- type tran
   7690..614     +  CDS            mOrange2 (across the origin): mOrange2 is a basic (constitutively fluorescent) orange fluorescent protein published in 2008, derived from Discosoma sp.. It has high acid sensitivity.
