[The description below was written by a language model from this plasmid's Addgene catalogue record and pLannotate feature annotations shown in this document.]
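Description:
pMRE-Tn5-164 is a mini-Tn5 suicide delivery plasmid built on the pAG408 backbone, designed to insert a constitutively expressed orange fluorescent protein gene into the chromosomes of diverse bacteria. It replicates from an R6K γ origin, which depends on the pi initiator protein. It is therefore maintained in a lambda pir host such as E. coli S17-1 lambda pir and cannot persist in recipients that lack pi. An incP oriT (with an adjacent traJ fragment) allows conjugative mobilisation from the donor strain. The backbone carries a β-lactamase gene with its own promoter for ampicillin selection during propagation.

The payload is mOrange2, a synthetic Discosoma-derived orange fluorescent protein whose coding sequence was taken from an mOrange2-pBAD plasmid and assembled by Gibson cloning. The catalogue entry describes expression as constitutive, but the feature table annotates no promoter upstream of mOrange2, so the driving promoter cannot be named from the record. Downstream of the reporter lie a lambda t0 terminator, a chloramphenicol acetyltransferase gene preceded by a fragment of the cat promoter, and an rrnB T1 terminator. A tetracycline efflux gene (tetA) and a partial tetR lie upstream. This matches the listed chloramphenicol and tetracycline selectable markers, presumably used to select recipients that have received the insertion.

A full-length Tn5 transposase gene (tnpA) is annotated separately from this cassette, together with a second tnpA fragment and a short gentamicin-resistance remnant. The transposon end repeats are not annotated, so the exact boundaries of the mobile element are not defined here. In mini-Tn5 systems, the transposase normally sits outside the transposed segment, which makes insertions stable. The plasmid belongs to a toolbox for fluorescently tagging bacteria.
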