Addgene plasmid #118544: pMRE-Tn5-164
Purpose: miniTn5 plasmid to deliver constitutively expressed fluorescent protein genes in bacteria
Depositing lab: Mitja Remus-Emsermann. Depositing organization: University of Canterbury. Publication: Chromatic Bacteria - A Broad Host-Range Plasmid and Chromosomal Insertion Toolbox for Fluorescent Protein Expression in Bacteria. Schlechter RO, Jun H, Bernach M, Oso S, Boyd E, Munoz-Lintz DA, Dobson RCJ, Remus DM, Remus-Emsermann MNP. Front Microbiol. 2018 Dec 12;9:3052. doi: 10.3389/fmicb.2018.03052. eCollection 2018. PubMed 30631309.
Backbone
  Vector backbone: pAG408
  Vector type: Bacterial Expression ; miniTn5 delivery vector
  Selectable markers: Chloramphenicol/ Tetracycline
Growth in bacteria
  Bacterial resistance: Ampicillin, 100 μg/mL
  Growth temperature: 37°C
  Growth strain: E. coli S17-1 lambda pir
  Copy number: High Copy
Gene/Insert
  Gene/Insert name: mOrange2
  Species: Synthetic
  Cloning method: Gibson Cloning
Resource information
  A portion of this plasmid was derived from a plasmid made by: mOrange2-pBAD
Terms and licenses: Academic/Nonprofit Terms; Industry Terms: Not Available to Industry
Depositor comments: Please visit https://www.biorxiv.org/content/early/2018/09/07/402172 for bioRxiv preprint.
How to cite: pMRE-Tn5-164 was a gift from Mitja Remus-Emsermann (Addgene plasmid # 118544 ; http://n2t.net/addgene:118544 ; RRID:Addgene_118544)
